>Addgene plasmid #90197 | pIB190 | depositor full sequence | sequence record 174639 | pIB190 sequence 6217 bps
AACTAACTCAACGCTAGTAGTGGATTTAATCCCAAATGAGCCAACAGAACCAGAGCCAGAAACAGAATCA
GAACAAGTAACATTGGATTTAGAAATGGAAGAAGAAAAAAGCAATGACTTCGTGTGAATAATGCACGAAA
TCGTTGCTTATTTTTTTTTAAAAGCGGTATACTAGATATAACGAAACAACGAACTGAATAGAAACGAAAA
AAGAGCCATGACACATTTATAAAATGTTTGACGACATTTTATAAATGCATAGCCCGATAAGATTGCCAAA
CCAACGCTTATCAGTTAGTCAGATGAACTCTTCCCTCGTAAGAAGTTATTTAATTAACTTTGTTTGAAGA
CGGTATATAACCGTACTATCATTATATAGGGAAATCAGAGAGTTTTCAAGTATCTAAGCTACTGAATTTA
AGAATTGTTAAGCAATCAATCGGAAATCGTTTGATTGCTTTTTTTGTATTCATTTATAGAAGGTGGAGTT
TGTATGAATCATGATGAATGTAAAACTTATATAAAAAATAGTTTATTGGAGATAAGAAAATTAGCAAATA
TCTATACACTAGAAACGTTTAAGAAAGAGTTAGAAAAGAGAAATATCTACTTAGAAACAAAATCAGATAA
GTATTTTTCTTCGGAGGGGGAAGATTATATATATAAGTTAATAGAAAATAACAAAATAATTTATTCGATT
AGTGGAAAAAAATTGACTTATAAAGGAAAAAAATCTTTTTCAAAACATGCAATATTGAAACAGTTGAATG
AAAAAGCAAACCAAGTTAATTAAACAACCTATTTTATAGGATTTATAGGAAAGGAGAACAGCTGAATGAA
TATCCCTTTTGTTGTAGAAACTGTGCTTCATGACGGCTTGTTAAAGTACAAATTTAAAAATAGTAAAATT
CGCTCAATCACTACCAAGCCAGGTAAAAGCAAAGGGGCTATTTTTGCGTATCGCTCAAAATCAAGCATGA
TTGGCGGTCGTGGTGTTGTTCTGACTTCCGAGGAAGCGATTCAAGAAAATCAAGATACATTTACACATTG
GACACCCAACGTTTATCGTTATGGAACGTATGCAGACGAAAACCGTTCATACACGAAAGGACATTCTGAA
AACAATTTAAGACAAATCAATACCTTCTTTATTGATTTTGATATTCACACGGCAAAAGAAACTATTTCAG
CAAGCGATATTTTAACAACCGCTATTGATTTAGGTTTTATGCCTACTATGATTATCAAATCTGATAAAGG
TTATCAAGCATATTTTGTTTTAGAAACGCCAGTCTATGTGACTTCAAAATCAGAATTTAAATCTGTCAAA
GCAGCCAAAATAATTTCGCAAAATATCCGAGAATATTTTGGAAAGTCTTTGCCAGTTGATCTAACGTGTA
ATCATTTTGGTATTGCTCGCATACCAAGAACGGACAATGTAGAATTTTTTGATCCTAATTACCGTTATTC
TTTCAAAGAATGGCAAGATTGGTCTTTCAAACAAACAGATAATAAGGGCTTTACTCGTTCAAGTCTAACG
GTTTTAAGCGGTACAGAAGGCAAAAAACAAGTAGATGAACCCTGGTTTAATCTCTTATTGCACGAAACGA
AATTTTCAGGAGAAAAGGGTTTAATAGGGCGTAATAACGTCATGTTTACCCTCTCTTTAGCCTACTTTAG
TTCAGGCTATTCAATCGAAACGTGCGAATATAATATGTTTGAGTTTAATAATCGATTAGATCAACCCTTA
GAAGAAAAAGAAGTAATCAAAATTGTTAGAAGTGCCTATTCAGAAAACTATCAAGGGGCTAATAGGGAAT
ACATTACCATTCTTTGCAAAGCTTGGGTATCAAGTGATTTAACCAGTAAAGATTTATTTGTCCGTCAAGG
GTGGTTTAAATTCAAGAAAAAAAGAAGCGAACGTCAACGTGTTCATTTGTCAGAATGGAAAGAAGATTTA
ATGGCTTATATTAGCGAAAAAAGCGATGTATACAAGCCTTATTTAGTGACGACCAAAAAAGAGATTAGAG
AAGTGCTAGGCATTCCTGAACGGACATTAGATAAATTGCTGAAGGTACTGAAGGCGAATCAGGAAATTTT
CTTTAAGATTAAACCAGGAAGAAATGGTGGCATTCAACTTGCTAGTGTTAAATCATTGTTGCTATCGATC
ATTAAAGTAAAAAAAGAAGAAAAAGAAAGCTATATAAAGGCGCTGACAAATTCTTTTGACTTAGAGCATA
CATTCATTCAAGAGACTTTAAACAAGCTAGCAGAACGCCCTAAAACGGACACACAACTCGATTTGTTTAG
CTATGATACAGGCTGAAAATAAAACCCGCACTATGCCATTACATTTATATCTATGATACGTGTTTGTTTT
TTCTTTGCTGTTTAGCGAATGATTAGCAGAAATATACAGAGTAAGATTTTAATTAATTATTAGGGGGAGA
AGGAGAGAGTAGCCCGAAAACTTTTAGTTGGCTTGGACTGAACGAAGTGAGGGAAAGGCTACTAAAACGT
CGAGGGGCAGTGAGAGCGAAGCGAACACTTGATTTTTTAATTTTCTATCTTTTATAGGTCATTAGAGTAT
ACTTATTTGTCCTATAAACTATTTAGCAGCATAATAGATTTATTGAATAGGTCATTTAAGTTGAGCATAT
TAGAGGAGGAAAATCTTGGAGAAATATTTGAAGAACCCGATTACATGGATTGGATTAGTTCTTGTGGTTA
CGTGGTTTTTAACTAAAAGTAGTGAATTTTTGATTTTTGGTGTGTGTGTCTTGTTGTTAGTATTTGCTAG
TCAAAGTGATTAAATAGAATTTAAGGCTATTGGTGTTTATGGCTCTCTTGGTCGTCAGACTGATGGGCCC
CGAAAAGCCCTGACAACCCTTGTTCCTAAAAAGGAATAAGCGTTCGGTCAGTAAATAATAGAAATAAAAA
ATCAGACCTAAGACTGATGACAAAAAGAGAAAATTTTGATAAAATAGTCTTAGAATTAAATTAAAAAGGG
AGGCCAAATATAATGAAAAATATGAATGACAATGATGTTGGATCTCTTTAAGAAGGAGATATACAAATGG
CTAGCAGAGGATCGCATCACCATCACCATCACGGGGCCGGAGACCGCGGTCCCGAATTCGAGCTCGGTAC
CCGGGGATCCCTCGAGGTCGACCTGCAGGGGGACCATGGTCTCAGCGCTTGGAGCCACCCGCAGTTCGAA
AAATAATAAGCTTAAGTGATTAGTCAAAGAATGGTGATGACAATTGTACTCGACCTGCAGCCAAGCTTAT
CGATTCTAGACGCTCTTCCGCTTCCTCGCTCACTGACTCGCTGCGCTCGGTCGTTCGGCTGCGGCGAGCG
GTATCAGCTCACTCAAAGGCGGTAATACGGTTATCCACAGAATCAGGGGATAACGCAGGAAAGAACATGT
GAGCAAAAGGCCAGCAAAAGGCCAGGAACCGTAAAAAGGCCGCGTTGCTGGCGTTTTTCCATAGGCTCCG
CCCCCCTGACGAGCATCACAAAAATCGACGCTCAAGTCAGAGGTGGCGAAACCCGACAGGACTATAAAGA
TACCAGGCGTTTCCCCCTGGAAGCTCCCTCGTGCGCTCTCCTGTTCCGACCCTGCCGCTTACCGGATACC
TGTCCGCCTTTCTCCCTTCGGGAAGCGTGGCGCTTTCTCATAGCTCACGCTGTAGGTATCTCAGTTCGGT
GTAGGTCGTTCGCTCCAAGCTGGGCTGTGTGCACGAACCCCCCGTTCAGCCCGACCGCTGCGCCTTATCC
GGTAACTATCGTCTTGAGTCCAACCCGGTAAGACACGACTTATCGCCACTGGCAGCAGCCACTGGTAACA
GGATTAGCAGAGCGAGGTATGTAGGCGGTGCTACAGAGTTCTTGAAGTGGTGGCCTAACTACGGCTACAC
TAGAAGGACAGTATTTGGTATCTGCGCTCTGCTGAAGCCAGTTACCTTCGGAAAAAGAGTTGGTAGCTCT
TGATCCGGCAAACAAACCACCGCTGGTAGCGGTGGTTTTTTTGTTTGCAAGCAGCAGATTACGCGCAGAA
AAAAAGGATCTCAAGAAGATCCTTTGATCTTTTCTACGGGGTCTGACGCTCAGTGGAACGAAAACTCACG
TTAAGGGATTTTGGTCATGAGATTATCAAAAAGGATCTTCACCTAGATCCTTTTAAATTAAATCTAGAAT
CGATACGATTTTGAAGTGGCAACAGATAAAAAAAAGCAGTTTAAAATTGTTGCTGAACTTTTAAAACAAG
CAAATACAATCATTGTCGCAACAGATAGCGACAGAGAAGGCGAAAACATTGCCTGGTCGATCATTCATAA
AGCAAATGCCTTTTCTAAAGATAAAACGTATAAAAGACTATGGATCAATAGTTTAGAAAAAGATGTGATC
CGTAGCGGTTTTCAAAATTTGCAACCAGGAATGAATTACTATCCCTTTTATCAAGAAGCGCAAAAGAAAA
ACGAAATGATACACCAATCAGTGCAAAAAAAGATATAATGGGAGATAAGACGGTTCGTGTTCGTGCTGAC
TTGCACCATATCATAAAAATCGAAACAGCAAAGAATGGCGGAAACGTAAAAGAAGTTATGGAAATAAGAC
TTAGAAGCAAACTTAAGAGTGTGTTGATAGTGCAGTATCTTAAAATTTTGTATAATAGGAATTGAAGTTA
AATTAGATGCTAAAAATTTGTAATTAAGAAGGAGTGATTACATGAACAAAAATATAAAATATTCTCAAAA
CTTTTTAACGAGTGAAAAAGTACTCAACCAAATAATAAAACAATTGAATTTAAAAGAAACCGATACCGTT
TACGAAATTGGAACAGGTAAAGGGCATTTAACGACGAAACTGGCTAAAATAAGTAAACAGGTAACGTCTA
TTGAATTAGACAGTCATCTATTCAACTTATCGTCAGAAAAATTAAAACTGAATACTCGTGTCACTTTAAT
TCACCAAGATATTCTACAGTTTCAATTCCCTAACAAACAGAGGTATAAAATTGTTGGGAGTATTCCTTAC
CATTTAAGCACACAAATTATTAAAAAAGTGGTTTTTGAAAGCCATGCGTCTGACATCTATCTGATTGTTG
AAGAAGGATTCTACAAGCGTACCTTGGATATTCACCGAACACTAGGGTTGCTCTTGCACACTCAAGTCTC
GATTCAGCAATTGCTTAAGCTGCCAGCGGAATGCTTTCATCCTAAACCAAAAGTAAACAGTGTCTTAATA
AAACTTACCCGCCATACCACAGATGTTCCAGATAAATATTGGAAGCTATATACGTACTTTGTTTCAAAAT
GGGTCAATCGAGAATATCGTCAACTGTTTACTAAAAATCAGTTTCATCAAGCAATGAAACACGCCAAAGT
AAACAATTTAAGTACCGTTACTTATGAGCAAGTATTGTCTATTTTTAATAGTTATCTATTATTTAACGGG
AGGAAATAATTCTATGAGTCGCTTTTGTAAATTTGGAAAGTTACACGTTACTAAAGGGAATGTAGATAAA
TTATTAGGTATACTACTGACAGCTTCCAAGGAGCTAAAGAGGTCCCTAGCGCTCTTATCATGGGGAAGCT
CGGATCATATGCAAGACAAAATAAACTCGCAACAGCACTTGGAGAAATGGGACGAATCGAGAAAACCCTC
TTTACGCTGGATTACATATCTAATAAAGCCGTAAGGAGACGGGTTCAAAAAGGTTTAAATAAAGGAGAAG
CAATCAATGCATTAGCTAGAACTATATTTTTTGGACAACGTGGAGAATTTAGAGAACGTGCTCTCCAAGA
CCAGTTACAAAGAGCTAGTGCACTAAACATAATTATTAACGCTATAAGTGTGTGGAACACTGTATATATG
GAAAAAGCCGTAGAAGAATTAAAAGCAAGAGGAGAATTTAGAGAAGATTTAATGCCATATGCGTGGCCGT
TAGGATGGGAACATATCAATTTTCTTGGAGAATACAAATTTGAAGGATTACATGACACTGGGCAAATGAA
TTTACGTCCTTTACGTATAAAAGAGCCGTTTTATTCTTAATATAACGGCTCTTTTTATAGAAAAAATCCT
TAGCGTGGTTTTTTTCCGAAATGCTGGCGGTACCCCAAGAATTAGAAATGAGTAGATCAAATTATTCACG
AATAGAATCAGGAAAATCAGATCCAACCATAAAAACACTAGAACAAATTGCAAAGTT
Features (pLannotate 1.2.2; 8 found; start..end, strand, type, name):
    836..2323    +  CDS            repS: REPS_STRPY - Protein predicted: Swiss-Prot protein existence level 4. Essential for replication. From Streptococcus pyogenes.
   3095..3112    +  CDS            7xHis (fragment): 6xHis affinity tag
   3134..3160    +  misc_feature   MCS (fragment): pUC18/19 multiple cloning site
   3200..3222    +  CDS            Strep-Tag II (fragment): peptide that binds Strep-Tactin®, an engineered form of streptavidin
   3486..4074    -  rep_origin     ori: high-copy-number ColE1/pMB1/pBR322/pUC origin of replication
   4732..5466    +  CDS            erm: ERM_STREE - Experimental evidence at protein level: Swiss-Prot protein existence level 1. This protein produces a dimethylation of the adenine residue at position 2085 in 23S rRNA, resulting in reduced affinity between ribosomes and macrolide-lincosamide-streptogramin B antibiotics. From Streptococcus pneumoniae.
   5533..6057    +  CDS            tnpA (fragment): TNPA_BACTU - Protein inferred from homology: Swiss-Prot protein existence level 3. Required for transposition of transposon Tn4430. From Bacillus thuringiensis.
   6126..124     +  CDS            copR (fragment) (across the origin): COPR_STRAG - Protein predicted: Swiss-Prot protein existence level 4. Involved in copy control of plasmid pIP501. From Streptococcus agalactiae.
