>Addgene plasmid #90197 | pIB190 | addgene full sequence | sequence record 177564 | Addgene NGS Result
AACTAACTCAACGCTAGTAGTGGATTTAATCCCAAATGAGCCAACAGAACCAGAACCAGAAACAGAATCA
GAACAAGTAACATTGGATTTAGAAATGGAAGAAGAAAAAAGCAATGACTTCGTGTGAATAATGCACGAAA
TCGTTGCTTATTTTTTTTAAAAGCGGTATACTAGATATAACGAAACAACGAACTGAATAGAAACGAAAAA
AGAGCCATGACACATTTATAAAATGTTTGACGACATTTTATAAATGCATAGCCCGATAAGATTGCCAAAC
CAACGCTTATCAGTTAGTCAGATGAACTCTTCCCTCGTAAGAAGTTATTTAATTAACTTTGTTTGAAGAC
GGTATATAACCGTACTATCATTATATAGGGAAATCAGAGAGTTTTCAAGTATCTAAGCTACTGAATTTAA
GAATTGTTAAGCAATCAATCGGAAATCGTTTGATTGCTTTTTTTGTATTCATTTATAGAAGGTGGAGTTT
GTATGAATCATGATGAATGTAAAACTTATATAAAAAATAGTTTATTGGAGATAAGAAAATTAGCAAATAT
CTATACACTAGAAACGTTTAAGAAAGAGTTAGAAAAGAGAAATATCTACTTAGAAACAAAATCAGATAAG
TATTTTTCTTCGGAGGGGGAAGATTATATATATAAGTTAATAGAAAATAACAAAATAATTTATTCGATTA
GTGGAAAAAAATTGACTTATAAAGGAAAAAAATCTTTTTCAAAACATGCAATATTGAAACAGTTGAATGA
AAAAGCAAACCAAGTTAATTAAACAACCTATTTTATAGGATTTATAGGAAAGGAGAACAGCTGAATGAAT
ATCCCTTTTGTTGTAGAAACTGTGCTTCATGACGGCTTGTTAAAGTACAAATTTAAAAATAGTAAAATTC
GCTCAATCACTACCAAGCCAGGTAAAAGCAAAGGGGCTATTTTTGCGTATCGCTCAAAATCAAGCATGAT
TGGCGGTCGTGGTGTTGTTCTGACTTCCGAGGAAGCGATTCAAGAAAATCAAGATACATTTACACATTGG
ACACCCAACGTTTATCGTTATGGAACGTATGCAGACGAAAACCGTTCATACACGAAAGGACATTCTGAAA
ACAATTTAAGACAAATCAATACCTTCTTTATTGATTTTGATATTCACACGGCAAAAGAAACTATTTCAGC
AAGCGATATTTTAACAACCGCTATTGATTTAGGTTTTATGCCTACTATGATTATCAAATCTGATAAAGGT
TATCAAGCATATTTTGTTTTAGAAACGCCAGTCTATGTGACTTCAAAATCAGAATTTAAATCTGTCAAAG
CAGCCAAAATAATTTCGCAAAATATCCGAGAATATTTTGGAAAGTCTTTGCCAGTTGATCTAACGTGTAA
TCATTTTGGTATTGCTCGCATACCAAGAACGGACAATGTAGAATTTTTTGATCCTAATTACCGTTATTCT
TTCAAAGAATGGCAAGATTGGTCTTTCAAACAAACAGATAATAAGGGCTTTACTCGTTCAAGTCTAACGG
TTTTAAGCGGTACAGAAGGCAAAAAACAAGTAGATGAACCCTGGTTTAATCTCTTATTGCACGAAACGAA
ATTTTCAGGAGAAAAGGGTTTAATAGGGCGTAATAACGTCATGTTTACCCTCTCTTTAGCCTACTTTAGT
TCAGGCTATTCAATCGAAACGTGCGAATATAATATGTTTGAGTTTAATAATCGATTAGATCAACCCTTAG
AAGAAAAAGAAGTAATCAAAATTGTTAGAAGTGCCTATTCAGAAAACTATCAAGGGGCTAATAGGGAATA
CATTACCATTCTTTGCAAAGCTTGGGTATCAAGTGATTTAACCAGTAAAGATTTATTTGTCCGTCAAGGG
TGGTTTAAATTCAAGAAAAAAAGAAGCGAACGTCAACGTGTTCATTTGTCAGAATGGAAAGAAGATTTAA
TGGCTTATATTAGCGAAAAAAGCGATGTATACAAGCCTTATTTAGTGACGACCAAAAAAGAGATTAGAGA
AGTGCTAGGCATTCCTGAACGGACATTAGATAAATTGCTGAAGGTACTGAAGGCGAATCAGGAAATTTTC
TTTAAGATTAAACCAGGAAGAAATGGTGGCATTCAACTTGCTAGTGTTAAATCATTGTTGCTATCGATCA
TTAAAGTAAAAAAAGAAGAAAAAGAAAGCTATATAAAGGCGCTGACAAATTCTTTTGACTTAGAGCATAC
ATTCATTCAAGAGACTTTAAACAAGCTAGCAGAACGCCCTAAAACGGACACACAACTCGATTTGTTTAGC
TATGATACAGGCTGAAAATAAAACCCGCACTATGCCATTACATTTATATCTATGATACGTGTTTGTTTTT
TCTTTGCTGTTTAGCGAATGATTAGCAGAAATATACAGAGTAAGATTTTAATTAATTATTAGGGGGAGAA
GGAGAGAGTAGCCCGAAAACTTTTAGTTGGCTTGGACTGAACGAAGTGAGGGAAAGGCTACTAAAACGTC
GAGGGGCAGTGAGAGCGAAGCGAACACTTGATTTTTTAATTTTCTATCTTTTATAGGTCATTAGAGTATA
CTTATTTGTCCTATAAACTATTTAGCAGCATAATAGATTTATTGAATAGGTCATTTAAGTTGAGCATATT
AGAGGAGGAAAATCTTGGAGAAATATTTGAAGAACCCGATTACATGGATTGGATTAGTTCTTGTGGTTAC
GTGGTTTTTAACTAAAAGTAGTGAATTTTTGATTTTTGGTGTGTGTGTCTTGTTGTTAGTATTTGCTAGT
CAAAGTGATTAAATAGAATTTAAGGCTATTGGTGTTTATGGCTCTCTTGGTCGTCAGACTGATGGGCCCC
GAAAAGCCCTGACAACCCTTGTTCCTAAAAAGGAATAAGCGTTCGGTCAGTAAATAATAGAAATAAAAAA
TCAGACCTAAGACTGATGACAAAAAGAGAAAATTTTGATAAAATAGTCTTAGAATTAAATTAAAAAGGGA
GGCCAAATATAATGAAAAATATGAATGACAATGATGTTGGATCTCTTTAAGAAGGAGGATATACAAATGG
CTAGCAGAGGATCGCATCACCATCACCATCACGGGGCCGGAGACCGCGGTCCCGAATTCGAGCTCGGTAC
CCGGGGATCCCTCGAGGTCGACCTGCAGGGGGACCATGGTCTCAGCGCTTGGAGCCACCCGCAGTTCGAA
AAATAATAAGCTTAAGTGATTAGTCAAAGAATGGTGATGACAATTGTATCGACCTGCAGCCAAGCTTATC
GATTCTAGACGCTCTTCCGCTTCCTCGCTCACTGACTCGCTGCGCTCGGTCGTTCGGCTGCGGCGAGCGG
TATCAGCTCACTCAAAGGCGGTAATACGGTTATCCACAGAATCAGGGGATAACGCAGGAAAGAACATGTG
AGCAAAAGGCCAGCAAAAGGCCAGGAACCGTAAAAAGGCCGCGTTGCTGGCGTTTTTCCATAGGCTCCGC
CCCCCTGACGAGCATCACAAAAATCGACGCTCAAGTCAGAGGTGGCGAAACCCGACAGGACTATAAAGAT
ACCAGGCGTTTCCCCCTGGAAGCTCCCTCGTGCGCTCTCCTGTTCCGACCCTGCCGCTTACCGGATACCT
GTCCGCCTTTCTCCCTTCGGGAAGCGTGGCGCTTTCTCATAGCTCACGCTGTAGGTATCTCAGTTCGGTG
TAGGTCGTTCGCTCCAAGCTGGGCTGTGTGCACGAACCCCCCGTTCAGCCCGACCGCTGCGCCTTATCCG
GTAACTATCGTCTTGAGTCCAACCCGGTAAGACACGACTTATCGCCACTGGCAGCAGCCACTGGTAACAG
GATTAGCAGAGCGAGGTATGTAGGCGGTGCTACAGAGTTCTTGAAGTGGTGGCCTAACTACGGCTACACT
AGAAGAACAGTATTTGGTATCTGCGCTCTGCTGAAGCCAGTTACCTTCGGAAAAAGAGTTGGTAGCTCTT
GATCCGGCAAACAAACCACCGCTGGTAGCGGTGGTTTTTTTGTTTGCAAGCAGCAGATTACGCGCAGAAA
AAAAGGATCTCAAGAAGATCCTTTGATCTTTTCTACGGGGTCTGACGCTCAGTGGAACGAAAACTCACGT
TAAGGGATTTTGGTCATGAGATTATCAAAAAGGATCTTCACCTAGATCCTTTTAAATTAAATCTAGAATC
GATACGATTTTGAAGTGGCAACAGATAAAAAAAAGCAGTTTAAAATTGTTGCTGAACTTTTAAAACAAGC
AAATACAATCATTGTCGCAACAGATAGCGACAGAGAAGGCGAAAACATTGCCTGGTCGATCATTCATAAA
GCAAATGCCTTTTCTAAAGATAAAACGTATAAAAGACTATGGATCAATAGTTTAGAAAAAGATGTGATCC
GTAGCGGTTTTCAAAATTTGCAACCAGGAATGAATTACTATCCCTTTTATCAAGAAGCGCACAAAAAGAA
AAACGAAATGATACACCAATCAGTGCAAAAAAAGATATAATGGGAGATAAGACGGTTCGTGTTCGTGCTG
ACTTGCACCATATCATAAAAATCGAAACAGCAAAGAATGGCGGAAACGTAAAAGAAGTTATGGAAATAAG
ACTTAGAAGCAAACTTAAGAGTGTGTTGATAGTGCAGTATCTTAAAATTTTGTATAATAGGAATTGAAGT
TAAATTAGATGCTAAAAATTTGTAATTAAGAAGGAGTGATTACATGAACAAAAATATAAAATATTCTCAA
AACTTTTTAACGAGTGAAAAAGTACTCAACCAAATAATAAAACAATTGAATTTAAAAGAAACCGATACCG
TTTACGAAATTGGAACAGGTAAAGGGCATTTAACGACGAAACTGGCTAAAATAAGTAAACAGGTAACGTC
TATTGAATTAGACAGTCATCTATTCAACTTATCGTCAGAAAAATTAAAACTGAATACTCGTGTCACTTTA
ATTCACCAAGATATTCTACAGTTTCAATTCCCTAACAAACAGAGGTATAAAATTGTTGGGAGTATTCCTT
ACCATTTAAGCACACAAATTATTAAAAAAGTGGTTTTTGAAAGCCATGCGTCTGACATCTATCTGATTGT
TGAAGAAGGATTCTACAAGCGTACCTTGGATATTCACCGAACACTAGGGTTGCTCTTGCACACTCAAGTC
TCGATTCAGCAATTGCTTAAGCTGCCAGCGGAATGCTTTCATCCTAAACCAAAAGTAAACAGTGTCTTAA
TAAAACTTACCCGCCATACCACAGATGTTCCAGATAAATATTGGAAGCTATATACGTACTTTGTTTCAAA
ATGGGTCAATCGAGAATATCGTCAACTGTTTACTAAAAATCAGTTTCATCAAGCAATGAAACACGCCAAA
GTAAACAATTTAAGTACCGTTACTTATGAGCAAGTATTGTCTATTTTTAATAGTTATCTATTATTTAACG
GGAGGAAATAATTCTATGAGTCGCTTTTGTAAATTTGGAAAGTTACACGTTACTAAAGGGAATGTAGATA
AATTATTAGGTATACTACTGACAGCTTCCAAGGAGCTAAAGAGGTCCCTAGCGCTCTTATCATGGGGAAG
CTCGGATCATATGCAAGACAAAATAAACTCGCAACAGCACTTGGAGAAATGGGACGAATCGAGAAAACCC
TCTTTACGCTGGATTACATATCTAATAAAGCCGTAAGGAGACGGGTTCAAAAAGGTTTAAATAAAGGAGA
AGCAATCAATGCATTAGCTAGAATTATATTTTTTGGACAACGTGGAGAATTTAGAGAACGTGCTCTCCAA
GACCAGTTACAAAGAGCTAGTGCACTAAACATAATTATTAACGCTATAAGTGTGTGGAACACTGTATATA
TGGAAAAAGCCGTAGAAGAATTAAAAGCAAGAGGAGAATTTAGAGAAGATTTAATGCCATATGCGTGGCC
GTTAGGATGGGAACATATCAATTTTCTTGGAGAATACAAATTTGAAGGATTACATGACACTGGGCAAATG
AATTTACGTCCTTTACGTATAAAAGAGCCGTTTTATTCTTAATATAACGGCTCTTTTTATAGAAAAAATC
CTTAGCGTGGTTTTTTTCCGAAATGCTGGCGGTACCCCAAGAATTAGAAATGAGTAGATCAAATTATTCA
CGAATAGAATCAGGAAAATCAGATCCAACCATAAAAACACTAGAACAAATTGCAAAGTT
Features (pLannotate 1.2.2; 8 found; start..end, strand, type, name):
    835..2322    +  CDS            repS: REPS_STRPY - Protein predicted: Swiss-Prot protein existence level 4. Essential for replication. From Streptococcus pyogenes.
   3095..3112    +  CDS            7xHis (fragment): 6xHis affinity tag
   3134..3160    +  misc_feature   MCS (fragment): pUC18/19 multiple cloning site
   3200..3222    +  CDS            Strep-Tag II (fragment): peptide that binds Strep-Tactin®, an engineered form of streptavidin
   3485..4073    -  rep_origin     ori: high-copy-number ColE1/pMB1/pBR322/pUC origin of replication
   4734..5468    +  CDS            erm: ERM_STREE - Experimental evidence at protein level: Swiss-Prot protein existence level 1. This protein produces a dimethylation of the adenine residue at position 2085 in 23S rRNA, resulting in reduced affinity between ribosomes and macrolide-lincosamide-streptogramin B antibiotics. From Streptococcus pneumoniae.
   5535..6059    +  CDS            tnpA (fragment): TNPA_BACTU - Protein inferred from homology: Swiss-Prot protein existence level 3. Required for transposition of transposon Tn4430. From Bacillus thuringiensis.
   6128..124     +  CDS            copR (fragment) (across the origin): COPR_STRAG - Protein predicted: Swiss-Prot protein existence level 4. Involved in copy control of plasmid pIP501. From Streptococcus agalactiae.
