[The description below was written by a language model from this plasmid's Addgene catalogue record and pLannotate feature annotations shown in this document.]
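Description:
pIB190 is an empty E. coli–streptococcal shuttle expression plasmid of about 6.2 kb, built on the pOri23 backbone, which is itself derived from the broad-host-range Gram-positive plasmid pAMβ1. It carries two replication systems. A ColE1/pMB1-type origin supports propagation in E. coli. For replication in streptococci and related Gram-positive hosts, there is a Gram-positive replicon made up of a repS-like replication initiator gene and a fragment resembling the copR copy-control gene of the pIP501 family. The ColE1-type origin is annotated as high copy, but the catalogue lists the plasmid as low copy. Selection in both hosts relies on an erm gene encoding a 23S rRNA methyltransferase, which confers resistance to erythromycin and other macrolide-lincosamide-streptogramin B antibiotics. A fragment with homology to a transposase (tnpA) lies next to the resistance gene; it may be a remnant of the parental plasmid, and the record assigns it no function.

No insert is present. The expression region consists of the P23 promoter named in the catalogue (the automated feature tables do not annotate it), followed by a multiple cloning site taken from pASK43+. This site is flanked upstream by a His-tag and downstream by a Strep-tag II. A gene cloned in frame can therefore be expressed with an N-terminal His-tag, a C-terminal Strep-tag, or both, allowing affinity purification or detection. The plasmid was developed for genetic studies in Streptococcus mutans, and the depositor notes that it can also be used to express tagged fusion proteins in Gram-positive bacteria. The depositor's sequence and the repository's sequencing result differ by only two nucleotides in length and give identical feature annotations.
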