Addgene plasmid #90197: pIB190
Purpose: (Empty Backbone) E. coli - Streptococci shuttle plasmid for gene expression in streptococci with P23 promoter
Depositing lab: Indranil Biswas. Depositing organization: University of Kansas Medical Center. Publication: Shuttle expression plasmids for genetic studies in Streptococcus mutans. Biswas I, Jha JK, Fromm N. Microbiology. 2008 Aug;154(Pt 8):2275-82. doi: 10.1099/mic.0.2008/019265-0. PubMed 18667560.
Backbone
  Vector backbone: pAMB1 (pORI23)
  Backbone manufacturer: Philippe Moreillon (PMID 10816506)
  Backbone size (bp): 6000
  Vector type: Bacterial Expression
  Tag / fusion protein: His-tag (N terminal on backbone); Strep-tag (C terminal on backbone)
Growth in bacteria
  Bacterial resistance: Erythromycin, 200 μg/mL
  Growth temperature: 37°C
  Growth strain: DH5alpha
  Copy number: Low Copy
Gene/Insert
  Gene/Insert name: None
  Tag / fusion protein: His-tag (N terminal on backbone); Strep-tag (C terminal on backbone)
Resource information
  A portion of this plasmid was derived from a plasmid made by: Contains MCS-B (from pASK43+). The backbone of this vector is based on pOri23- Dr. Philippe Moreillon (Centre Hospitalier Universitaire Vaudois).
Terms and licenses: Academic/Nonprofit Terms; Industry Terms: Not Available to Industry
Depositor comments: This plasmid can also be used for His-tag or Strep-tag fusion protein expression in gram-positive bacteria.
How to cite: pIB190 was a gift from Indranil Biswas (Addgene plasmid # 90197 ; http://n2t.net/addgene:90197 ; RRID:Addgene_90197)
